Addgene plasmid #43271: II-ATCA
Depositing lab: Chad Cowan & Kiran Musunuru. Depositing organization: Harvard University. Publication: A TALEN Genome-Editing System for Generating Human Stem Cell-Based Disease Models. Ding Q, Lee YK, Schaefer EA, Peters DT, Veres A, Kim K, Kuperwasser N, Motola DL, Meissner TB, Hendriks WT, Trevisan M, Gupta RM, Moisan A, Banks E, Friesen M, Schinzel RT, Xia F, Tang A, Xia Y, Figueroa E, Wann A, Ahfeldt T, Daheron L, Zhang F, Rubin LL, Peng LF, Chung RT, Musunuru K, Cowan CA. Cell Stem Cell. 2012 Dec 12. pii: S1934-5909(12)00645-5. doi: 10.1016/j.stem.2012.11.011. PubMed 23246482.
Backbone
  Vector backbone: pCRII-TOPO
  Backbone manufacturer: Invitrogen
  Backbone size w/o insert (bp): 3973
  Vector type: Bacterial Cloning
Growth in bacteria
  Bacterial resistance: Ampicillin and Kanamycin, 100 & 50 μg/mL
  Growth temperature: 37°C
  Growth strain: Top10
  Copy number: High Copy
Gene/Insert
  Gene/Insert name: II-ATCA
  Species: Synthetic
  Insert size (bp): 426
  Cloning method: TOPO Cloning
  Sequencing primers: 5′ T7; 3′ M13-rev
Terms and licenses: Academic/Nonprofit Terms; Industry Terms: Not Available to Industry
How to cite: II-ATCA was a gift from Chad Cowan & Kiran Musunuru (Addgene plasmid # 43271 ; http://n2t.net/addgene:43271 ; RRID:Addgene_43271)
