[The description below was written by a language model from this plasmid's Addgene catalogue record.]
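Description:
II-ATCA is a bacterial cloning plasmid built on the commercial pCRII-TOPO backbone (about 4.0 kb without insert), into which a 426 bp synthetic fragment was introduced by TOPO cloning. It is maintained in E. coli as a high-copy plasmid and carries dual selection, conferring resistance to both ampicillin and kanamycin, as is standard for this backbone. The insert is flanked by the T7 and M13-reverse priming sites used for sequence verification. The vector is a storage and propagation vehicle only. The record lists no promoter intended to drive expression of the insert, and no tags, reporters or eukaryotic elements.

The record gives no annotation of the insert beyond its name, synthetic origin and size, and no feature table is available. The plasmid was deposited in association with a TALEN genome-editing system developed for generating human stem cell-based disease models. In that context, the name plausibly indicates a pre-assembled block of TAL effector repeat modules recognising the four-base sequence A-T-C-A and occupying the second position ("II") of a hierarchical repeat-array assembly. The insert length is roughly consistent with four repeat units of about 100 bp each. This reading is an inference from the name and the associated publication, not something stated in the catalogue fields. The record also does not describe the repeat-variable diresidues, flanking restriction sites or assembly overhangs. Such a plasmid would typically serve as one member of a library of multimer building blocks. These blocks are excised or amplified and ligated in order into a TALEN expression backbone to create custom nucleases for a chosen genomic target.
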