>Addgene plasmid #43271 | II-ATCA | depositor partial sequence | sequence record 58536 | II-ATCA sequence 426 bps
CGTCTCGCTTAACCCCAGAGCAGGTCGTGGCAATCGCCTCCAACATTGGCGGGAAACAGGCACTCGAGAC
TGTCCAGCGCCTGCTTCCCGTGCTGTGCCAAGCGCACGGACTCACCCCAGAGCAGGTCGTGGCCATTGCC
TCGAATGGAGGGGGCAAACAGGCGTTGGAAACCGTACAACGATTGCTGCCGGTGCTGTGCCAAGCGCACG
GCCTCACCCCAGAGCAGGTCGTGGCGATCGCAAGCCACGACGGAGGAAAGCAAGCCTTGGAAACAGTACA
GAGGCTGTTGCCTGTGCTGTGCCAAGCGCACGGATTAACCCCAGAGCAGGTCGTGGCAATCGCCTCCAAC
ATTGGCGGGAAACAGGCACTCGAGACTGTCCAGCGCCTGCTTCCCGTGCTGTGCCAAGCGCACGGGCTCA
GAGACG
