>Addgene plasmid #43271 | II-ATCA | addgene partial sequence | sequence record 60610 | M13-F20 5'-TGTAAAACGACGGCCAGT-3'
CCTCTAGATGCATGCTCGAGCGGCCGCCAGTGTGATGGATATCTGCAGAATTCGCCCTTAGTATCTTTCC
TGTGCCCACGTCTCTGAGCCCGTGCGCTTGGCACAGCACGGGAAGCAGGCGCTGGACAGTCTCGAGTGCC
TGTTTCCCGCCAATGTTGGAGGCGATTGCCACGACCTGCTCTGGGGTTAATCCGTGCGCTTGGCACAGCA
CAGGCAACAGCCTCTGTACTGTTTCCAAGGCTTGCTTTCCTCCGTCGTGGCTTGCGATCGCCACGACCTG
CTCTGGGGTGAGGCCGTGCGCTTGGCACAGCACCGGCAGCAATCGTTGTACGGTTTCCAACGCCTGTTTG
CCCCCTCCATTCGAGGCAATGGCCACGACCTGCTCTGGGGTGAGTCCGTGCGCTTGGCACAGCACGGGAA
GCAGGCGCTGGACAGTCTCGAGTGCCTGTTTCCCGCCAATGTTGGAGGCGATTGCCACGACCTGCTCTGG
GGTTAAGCGAGACGCGCTAGGACGGCATCTATATAAGGGCGAATTCCAGCACACTGGCGGCCGTTACTAG
TGGATCCGAGCTCGGTACCAAGCTTGGCGTAATCATGGTCATAGCTGTTTCCTGTGTGAAATTGTTATCC
GCTCACAATTCCACACAACATACGAGCCGGAAGCATAAAGTGTAAAGCCTGGGGTGCCTAATGAGTGAGC
TAACTCACATTAATTGCGTTGCGCTCACTGCCCGCTTTCCAGTCGGGAAACCTGTCGTGCCAGCTGCATT
AATGAATCGGCCAACGCGCGGGGAGAGGCGGTTTGCGTATTGGGCGCTCTTCCGCTTCCTCGCTCACTGA
CTCGCTGCGCTCGGTCGTTCGGCTGCGGCGAGCGGTATCA
